Addgene plasmid #25802: pcDNA4-His-Max-A-PQBP1
Depositing lab: Marius Sudol. Depositing organization: Geisinger Health Center. Publication: Y65C missense mutation in the WW domain of the Golabi-Ito-Hall syndrome protein PQBP1 affects its binding activity and deregulates pre-mRNA splicing. Tapia VE, Nicolaescu E, McDonald CB, Musi V, Oka T, Inayoshi Y, Satteson AC, Mazack V, Humbert J, Gaffney CJ, Beullens M, Schwartz CE, Landgraf C, Volkmer R, Pastore A, Farooq A, Bollen M, Sudol M. J Biol Chem. 2010 Jun 18;285(25):19391-401. doi: 10.1074/jbc.M109.084525. Epub 2010 Apr 21. PubMed 20410308.
Backbone
  Vector backbone: pcDNA4-His-MaxA
  Backbone manufacturer: Invitrogen
  Backbone size w/o insert (bp): 5300
  Vector type: Mammalian Expression
Growth in bacteria
  Bacterial resistance: Ampicillin, 100 μg/mL
  Growth temperature: 37°C
  Growth strain: DH5alpha
  Copy number: High Copy
Gene/Insert
  Gene/Insert name: PQBP1
  Species: H. sapiens (human)
  Insert size (bp): 1000
  GenBank ID: BC012358
  Entrez Gene: PQBP1 (a.k.a. MRX2, MRX55, MRXS3, MRXS8, NPW38, RENS1, SHS)
  Tag / fusion protein: His (N terminal on insert); Xpress (N terminal on insert)
  Cloning method: Restriction Enzyme; 5′ cloning site BamH1 (unknown if destroyed); 3′ cloning site EcoR1 (unknown if destroyed)
  Sequencing primers: 5′ n/A; 3′ n/A
Terms and licenses: Academic/Nonprofit Terms; Industry Terms: Not Available to Industry
How to cite: pcDNA4-His-Max-A-PQBP1 was a gift from Marius Sudol (Addgene plasmid # 25802 ; http://n2t.net/addgene:25802 ; RRID:Addgene_25802)
