[The description below was written by a language model from this plasmid's Addgene catalogue record.]
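Description:
pcDNA4-His-Max-A-PQBP1 is a mammalian expression plasmid built on the commercial pcDNA4-His-MaxA backbone (about 5.3 kb without insert). It is propagated in E. coli as a high-copy plasmid under ampicillin selection. The record contains catalogue fields only and no feature table, so the promoter, polyadenylation signal, origins of replication and any mammalian selection marker are not explicitly stated. Vectors of the pcDNA4/HisMax family are generally CMV promoter-driven and carry a zeocin resistance marker, but this cannot be confirmed from the information given.

The insert is human PQBP1 (polyglutamine-binding protein 1), roughly 1 kb, corresponding to a GenBank cDNA clone and cloned by restriction digestion between BamHI at the 5′ end and EcoRI at the 3′ end. Whether those sites survive in the final plasmid is recorded as unknown. The coding sequence is fused at its N terminus to a polyhistidine tag and an Xpress epitope. The His tag allows metal-affinity purification or pull-down of the expressed protein, and the Xpress epitope allows detection by immunoblotting or immunoprecipitation with an anti-Xpress antibody.

PQBP1 is a WW domain-containing protein linked to X-linked intellectual disability syndromes, as its gene aliases reflect. The associated publication examined how the Y65C missense mutation in the WW domain, found in Golabi-Ito-Hall syndrome, alters PQBP1 binding activity and deregulates pre-mRNA splicing. The record lists no mutation for this insert, so the plasmid appears to encode the wild-type protein. It is suited to transient expression of tagged PQBP1 in mammalian cells for interaction, localisation and splicing studies, for instance as a reference alongside mutant forms.
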