>Addgene plasmid #25802 | pcDNA4-His-Max-A-PQBP1 | addgene partial sequence | sequence record 31803 | 25802 with CMV-F
ACCCACTGCTTACTGGCTTATCGAAATTAATACGACTCACTATAGGGAGACCCAAGCTGGCTAGCGTTTA
AACTTAAGCTTAGCGCAGAGGCTTGGGGCAGCCGAGCGGCAGCCAGGCCCCGGCCCGGGCCTCGGTTCCA
GAAGGGAGAGGAGCCCGCCAAGGCGCGCAAGAGAGCGGGCTGCCTCGCAGTCCGAGCCGGAGAGGGAGCG
CGAGCCGCGCCGGCCCCGGACGGCCTCCGAAACCATGGGGGGTTCTCATCATCATCATCATCATGGTATG
GCTAGCATGACTGGTGGACAGCAAATGGGTCGGGATCTGTACGACGATGACGATAAGGTACCTAGGATCC
AAATGCCGCTGCCCGTTGCGCTGCAGACCCGCTTGGCCAAGAGAGGCATCCTCAAACATCTGGAGCCTGA
ACCAGAGGAAGAGATCATTGCCGAGGACTATGACGATGATCCTGTGGACTACGAGGCCACCAGGTTGGAG
GGCCTACCACCAAGCTGGTACAAGGTGTTCGACCCTTCCTGCGGGCTCCCTTACTACTGGAATGCAGACA
CAGACCTTGTATCCTGGCTCTCCCCACATGACCCCAACTCCGTGGTTACCAAATCGGCCAAGAAGCTCAG
AAGCAGTAATGCAGATGCTGAAGAAAAGTTGGACCGGAGCCATGACAAGTCGGACAGGGGCCATGACAAG
TCGGACCGCAGCCATGAGAAACTAGACAGGGGCCACGACAAGTCAGACCGGGGCCACGACAAGTCTGACA
GGGATCGAGAGCGTGGCTATGACAAGGTAGACAGAGAGAGAGAGCGAGACAGGGAACGGGATCGGGACCG
CGGGTATGACAAGGCAGACCGGGGAAGAGGGCAAAGAACGGCGCCACCATCGCCNGGGAGGAGCTGGCTC
CTTATCCCAAGAGCAAGAAGGCAGTAAGCCGAAGGATG
